>Addgene plasmid #196172 | pEPYC1CB0608 | addgene full sequence | sequence record 386918 | Addgene NGS Result
GCAATTGTCTTCTGCACGAAGTGGTTTAAACTATCAGTGTTTGACAGGATATATTGGCGGGTAAACCTAA
GAGAAAAGAGCGTTTATTAGAATAATCGGATATTTAAAAGGGCGTGAAAAGGTTTATCCGTTCGTCCATT
TGTATGTGCATGCCAACCACAGGGTTCCCCAGATCAGGCGCTGGCTGCTGAACCCCCAGCCGGAACTGAC
CCCACAAGGCCCTAGCGTTTGCAATGCACCAGGTCATCATTGACCCAGGCGTGTTCCACCAGGCCGCTGC
CTCGCAACTCTTCGCAGGCTTCGCCGACCTGCTCGCGCCACTTCTTCACGCGGGTGGAATCCGATCCGCA
CATGAGGCGGAAGGTTTCCAGCTTGAGCGGGTACGGCTCCCGGTGCGAGCTGAAATAGTCGAACATCCGT
CGGGCCGTCGGCGACAGCTTGCGGTACTTCTCCCATATGAATTTCGTGTAGTGGTCGCCAGCAAACAGCA
CGACGATTTCCTCGTCGATCAGGACCTGGCAACGGGACGTTTTCTTGCCACGGTCCAGGACGCGGAAGCG
GTGCAGCAGCGACACCGATTCCAGGTGCCCAACGCGGTCGGACGTGAAGCCCATCGCCGTCGCCTGTAGG
CGCGACAGGCATTCCTCGGCCTTCGTGTAATACCGGCCATTGATCGACCAGCCCAGGTCCTGGCAAAGCT
CGTAGAACGTGAAGGTGATCGGCTCGCCGATAGGGGTGCGCTTCGCGTACTCCAACACCTGCTGCCACAC
CAGTTCGTCATCGTCGGCCCGCAGCTCGACGCCGGTGTAGGTGATCTTCACGTCCTTGTTGACGTGGAAA
ATGACCTTGTTTTGCAGCGCCTCGCGCGGGATTTTCTTGTTGCGCGTGGTGAACAGGGCAGAGCGGGCCG
TGTCGTTTGGCATCGCTCGCATCGTGTCCGGCCACGGCGCAATATCGAACAAGGAAAGCTGCATTTCCTT
GATCTGCTGCTTCGTGTGTTTCAGCAACGCGGCCTGCTTGGCCTCGCTGACCTGTTTTGCCAGGTCCTCG
CCGGCGGTTTTTCGCTTCTTGGTCGTCATAGTTCCTCGCGTGTCGATGGTCATCGACTTCGCCAAACCTG
CCGCCTCCTGTTCAAGACGACGCGAACGCTCCACGGCGGCCGATGGCGCGGGCAGGGCAGGGGGAGCCAG
TTGCACGCTGTCGCGCTCGATCTTGGCCGTAGCTTGCTGGACCATCGAGCCGACGGACTGGAAGGTTTCG
CGGGGCGCACGCATGACGGTGCGGCTTGCGATGGTTTCGGCATCCTCGGCGGAAAACCCCGCGTCGATCA
GTTCTTGCCTGTATGCCTTCCGGTCAAACGTCCGATTCATTCACCCTCCTTGCGGGATTGCCCCGACTCA
CGCCGGGGCAATGTGCCCTTATTCCTGATTTGACCCGCCTGGTGCCTTGGTGTCCAGATAATCCACCTTA
TCGGCAATGAAGTCGGTCCCGTAGACCGTCTGGCCGTCCTTCTCGTACTTGGTATTCCGAATCTTGCCCT
GCACGAATACCAGCGACCCCTTGCCCAAATACTTGCCGTGGGCCTCGGCCTGAGAGCCAAAACACTTGAT
GCGGAAGAAGTCGGTGCGCTCCTGCTTGTCGCCGGCATCGTTGCGCCACATCTAGGATCTGCCAGGAACC
GTAAAAAGGCCGCGTTGCTGGCGTTTTTCCATAGGCTCCGCCCCCCTGACGAGCATCACAAAAATCGACG
CTCAAGTCAGAGGTGGCGAAACCCGACAGGACTATAAAGATACCAGGCGTTTCCCCCTGGAAGCTCCCTC
GTGCGCTCTCCTGTTCCGACCCTGCCGCTTACCGGATACCTGTCCGCCTTTCTCCCTTCGGGAAGCGTGG
CGCTTTCTCATAGCTCACGCTGTAGGTATCTCAGTTCGGTGTAGGTCGTTCGCTCCAAGCTGGGCTGTGT
GCACGAACCCCCCGTTCAGCCCGACCGCTGCGCCTTATCCGGTAACTATCGTCTTGAGTCCAACCCGGTA
AGACACGACTTATCGCCACTGGCAGCAGCCACTGGTAACAGGATTAGCAGAGCGAGGTATGTAGGCGGTG
CTACAGAGTTCTTGAAGTGGTGGCCTAACTACGGCTACACTAGAAGAACAGTATTTGGTATCTGCGCTCT
GCTGAAGCCAGTTACCTTCGGAAAAAGAGTTGGTAGCTCTTGATCCGGCAAACAAACCACCGCTGGTAGC
GGTGGTTTTTTTGTTTGCAAGCAGCAGATTACGCGCAGAAAAAAAGGATCTCAAGAAGATCCTTTGATCT
TTTCTACGGGGTCTGACGCTCAGTGGAACGAAAACTCACGTTAAGGGATTTTGGTCATGAGATTATCAAA
AAGGATCTTCACCTAGATCCTTTTAAATTAAAAATGAAGTTTTAAATCAATCTAAAGTATATATGAGTAA
ACTTGGTCTGACAGTTACCAATGCTTAATCAGTGAGGCACCTATCTCAGCGATCTGTCTATTTCGTTCAT
CCATAGTTGCCTGACTCCCCGTCGTGTAGATAACTACGATACGGGAGGGCTTACCATCTGGCCCCAGTGC
TGCAATGATACCGCGAGAACCACGCTCACCGGCTCCAGATTTATCAGCAATAAACCAGCCAGCCGGAAGG
GCCGAGCGCAGAAGTGGTCCTGCAACTTTATCCGCCTCCATCCAGTCTATTAATTGTTGCCGGGAAGCTA
GAGTAAGTAGTTCGCCAGTTAATAGTTTGCGCAACGTTGTTGCCATTGCTACAGGCATCGTGGTGTCACG
CTCGTCGTTTGGTATGGCTTCATTCAGCTCCGGTTCCCAACGATCAAGGCGAGTTACATGATCCCCCATG
TTGTGCAAAAAAGCGGTTAGCTCCTTCGGTCCTCCGATCGTTGTCAGAAGTAAGTTGGCCGCAGTGTTAT
CACTCATGGTTATGGCAGCACTGCATAATTCTCTTACTGTCATGCCATCCGTAAGATGCTTTTCTGTGAC
TGGTGAGTACTCAACCAAGTCATTCTGAGAATAGTGTATGCGGCGACCGAGTTGCTCTTGCCCGGCGTCA
ATACGGGATAATACCGCGCCACATAGCAGAACTTTAAAAGTGCTCATCATTGGAAAACGTTCTTCGGGGC
GAAAACTCTCAAGGATCTTACCGCTGTTGAGATCCAGTTCGATGTAACCCACTCGTGCACCCAACTGATC
TTCAGCATCTTTTACTTTCACCAGCGTTTCTGGGTGAGCAAAAACAGGAAGGCAAAATGCCGCAAAAAAG
GGAATAAGGGCGACACGGAAATGTTGAATACTCATACTCTTCCTTTTTCAATATTATTGAAGCATTTATC
AAGGTTATTGTCTCATGAGCGGATACATATTTGAATGTATTTAGAAAAATAAACAAATAGGGGTTCCGCG
CACGAATTGGCCAGCGCTGCCATTTTTGGGGTGAGGCCGTTCGCGGCCGAGGGGCGCAGCCCCTGGGGGG
ATGGGAGGCCCGCGTTAGCGGGCCGGGAGGGTTCGAGAAGGGGGGGCACCCCCCTTCGGCGTGCGCGGTC
ACGCGCACAGGGCGCAGCCCTGGTTAAAAACAAGGTTTATAAATATTGGTTTAAAAGCAGGTTAAAAGAC
AGGTTAGCGGTGGCCGAAAAACGGGCGGAAACCCTTGCAAATGCTGGATTTTCTGCCTGTGGACAGCCCC
TCAAATGTCAATAGGTGCGCCCCTCATCTGTCAGCACTCTGCCCCTCAAGTGTCAAGGATCGCGCCCCTC
ATCTGTCAGTAGTCGCGCCCCTCAAGTGTCAATACCGCAGGGCACTTATCCCCAGGCTTGTCCACATCAT
CTGTGGGAAACTCGCGTAAAATCAGGCGTTTTCGCCGATTTGCGAGGCTGGCCAGCTCCACGTCGCCGGC
CGAAATCGAGCCTGCCCCTCATCTGTCAACGCCGCGCCGGGTGAGTCGGCCCCTCAAGTGTCAACGTCCG
CCCCTCATCTGTCAGTGAGGGCCAAGTTTTCCGCGAGGTATCCACAACGCCGGCGGCCGCGGTGTCTCGC
ACACGGCTTCGACGGCGTTTCTGGCGCGTTTGCAGGGCCATAGACGGCCGCCAGCCCAGCGGCGAGGGCA
ACCAGCCCGGTGAGCGTCGCAAAGGAGATCCTGATCTGACTGATGGGCTGCCTGTATCGAGTGGTGATTT
TGTGCCGAGCTGCCGGTCGGGGAGCTGTTGGCTGGCTGGTGGCAGGATATATTGTGGTGTAAACAAATTG
ACGCTTAGACAACTTAATAACACATTGCGGACGTTTTTAATGTACTGGGGTGGATGCAGTGGGCCCCACT
CTGTGAAGACAATGCCGAATTCGGATCCGGAGGGAGGCGTGTCGTTTTAGTGAGGCTTACGTCTGGGATT
ACGTCTACTATATAAGGTTTTGCTATTCATTGAAAGCAGTAGTGACTGATTTGTATATAATGTACTGTAT
TTTTACAACAATTACCAACAACAACAAACAACAAACAACATTACAATTACTATTTACAATTACAATGGAG
GACGCCAAAAACATAAAGAAAGGCCCGGCGCCATTCTATCCGCTGGAAGATGGAACCGCTGGAGAGCAAC
TGCATAAGGCTATGAAGAGATACGCCCTGGTTCCTGGAACAATTGCTTTTACAGATGCACATATCGAGGT
GGACATCACTTACGCTGAGTACTTCGAAATGTCCGTTCGGTTGGCAGAAGCTATGAAACGATATGGGCTG
AATACAAATCACAGAATCGTCGTATGCAGTGAAAACTCTCTTCAATTCTTTATGCCGGTGTTGGGCGCGT
TATTTATCGGAGTTGCAGTTGCGCCCGCGAACGACATTTATAATGAACGTGAATTGCTCAACAGTATGGG
CATTTCGCAGCCTACCGTGGTGTTCGTTTCCAAAAAGGGGTTGCAAAAAATTTTGAACGTGCAAAAAAAG
CTCCCAATCATCCAAAAAATTATTATCATGGATTCTAAAACGGATTACCAGGGATTTCAGTCGATGTACA
CGTTCGTCACATCTCATCTACCTCCCGGTTTTAATGAATACGATTTTGTGCCAGAGTCCTTCGATAGGGA
CAAGACAATTGCACTGATCATGAACTCCTCTGGATCTACTGGTCTGCCTAAAGGTGTCGCTCTGCCTCAT
AGAACTGCCTGCGTGAGATTCTCGCATGCCAGAGATCCTATTTTTGGCAATCAAATCATTCCGGATACTG
CGATTTTAAGTGTTGTTCCATTCCATCACGGTTTTGGAATGTTTACTACACTCGGATATTTGATATGTGG
ATTTCGAGTCGTCTTAATGTATAGATTTGAAGAAGAACTGTTTCTGAGGAGCCTTCAGGATTACAAGATT
CAAAGTGCGCTGCTGGTGCCAACCCTATTCTCCTTCTTCGCCAAAAGCACTCTGATTGACAAATACGATT
TATCTAATTTACACGAAATTGCTTCTGGTGGCGCTCCCCTCTCTAAGGAAGTCGGGGAAGCGGTTGCCAA
GAGGTTCCATCTGCCAGGTATCAGGCAAGGATATGGGCTCACTGAGACTACATCAGCTATTCTGATTACA
CCCGAGGGGGATGATAAACCGGGCGCGGTCGGTAAAGTTGTTCCATTTTTTGAAGCGAAGGTTGTGGATC
TGGATACCGGGAAAACGCTGGGCGTTAATCAAAGAGGCGAACTGTGTGTGAGAGGTCCTATGATTATGTC
CGGTTATGTAAACAATCCGGAAGCGACCAACGCCTTGATTGACAAGGATGGATGGCTACATTCTGGAGAC
ATAGCTTACTGGGACGAGGACGAACACTTCTTCATCGTTGACCGCCTGAAGTCTCTGATTAAGTACAAAG
GCTATCAGGTGGCTCCCGCTGAATTGGAATCCATCTTGCTCCAACACCCCAACATCTTCGACGCAGGTGT
CGCAGGTCTGCCCGACGATGACGCCGGTGAACTTCCCGCCGCCGTTGTTGTTTTGGAGCACGGAAAGACG
ATGACGGAAAAAGAGATCGTGGATTACGTCGCCAGTCAAGTAACAACCGCGAAAAAGTTGCGCGGAGGAG
TTGTGTTTGTGGACGAAGTACCGAAAGGTCTTACCGGAAAACTCGACGCAAGAAAAATCAGAGAGATCCT
CATAAAGGCCAAGAAGGGCGGAAAGATCGCCGTGGGTTCGGATTATAAGGACCATGACGGAGACTATAAG
GACCATGACCTCGACGCTGCAGCAGCGGATTATAAGGACGATGACGATAAGTGAGCTTGTCCTGCTTTAA
TGAGATATGCGAGAAGCCTATGATCGCATGATATTTGCTTTCAATTCTGTTGTGCACGTTGTAAAAAACC
TGAGCATGTGTAGCTCAGATCCTTACCGCCGGTTTCGGTTCATTCTAATGAATATATCACCCGTTACTAT
CGTATTTTTATGAATAATATTCTCCGTTCAATTTACTGATTGTACCCTACTACTTATATGTACAATATTA
AAATGAAAACAATATATTGTGCTGAATAGGTTTATAGCGACATCTATGATAGAGCGCCACAATAACAAAC
AATTGCGTTTTATTATTACAAATCCAATTTTAAAAAAAGCGGCAGAACCGGTCAAACCTAAAAGACTGAT
TACATAAATCTTATTCAAATTTCAAAAGTGCCCCAGGGGCTAGTATCTACGACACACCGAGCGGCGAACT
AATAACGCTCACTGAAGGGAACTCCGGTTCCCCGCCGGCGCGCATGGGTGAGATTCCTTGAAGTTGAGTA
TTGGCCGTCCGCTCTACCGAAAGTTACGGGCACCATTCAACCCGGTCCAGCACGGCGGCCGGGTAACCGA
CTTGCTGCCCCGAGAATTATGCAGCATTTTTTTGGTGTATGTGGGCCCCAAATGAAGTGCAGGTCAAACC
TTGACAGTGACGACAAATCGTTGGGCGGGTCCAGGGCGAATTTTGCGACAACATGTCGAGGCTCAGCAGG
ACCGCT
Features (pLannotate 1.2.2; 11 found; start..end, strand, type, name):
     42..66      +  misc_feature   RB T-DNA repeat: right border repeat from nopaline C58 T-DNA
    178..198     -  CDS            TetR (fragment): tetracycline resistance regulatory protein; tetR
    225..1370    -  CDS            trfA: TRFA_ECOLX - Experimental evidence at protein level: Swiss-Prot protein existence level 1. Also involved in plasmid copy number control, promoting intermolecular coupling of protein bound iterons at oriV, which inhibits replication initiation. From Escherichia coli.
   1706..2294    -  rep_origin     ori: high-copy-number ColE1/pMB1/pBR322/pUC origin of replication
   2465..3325    -  CDS            AmpR: β-lactamase; bla; confers resistance to ampicillin, carbenicillin, and related antibiotics
   3326..3430    -  promoter       AmpR promoter: bla
   3517..4148    -  rep_origin     oriV: incP origin of replication
   4240..4264    +  misc_feature   LB T-DNA repeat: left border repeat from nopaline C58 T-DNA
   4488..4543    +  misc_feature   TMV Ω: translational enhancer from the tobacco mosaic virus 5'-leader sequence (Gallie et al., 1988)
   4545..6194    +  CDS            luciferase: firefly luciferase; luc+; enhanced luc+ version of the luciferase gene
   6292..6999    +  terminator     OCS terminator: octopine synthase terminator
