[The description below was written by a language model from this plasmid's Addgene catalogue record and pLannotate feature annotations shown in this document.]
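Description:
pEPYC1CB0608 is a MoClo (Golden Gate modular cloning) Level 1 plasmid built in the pICH47732 acceptor backbone and catalogued as a synthetic biology vector. The annotated 7,006 nt sequence shows the features of a binary T-DNA vector. Nopaline-type left and right border repeats flank the payload. A high-copy ColE1/pUC-type origin supports propagation in E. coli, while the incP oriV and its replication initiator gene trfA form a broad-host-range replicon of the kind that allows maintenance in Agrobacterium. Selection in bacteria is by ampicillin resistance, from a β-lactamase gene under its own promoter. A short TetR fragment is also annotated and appears to be a backbone remnant. The insert was assembled through BsaI sites that were destroyed during cloning, as is typical for Golden Gate assembly.

The payload is a single synthetic transcription unit located between the T-DNA borders. A minimal synthetic plant promoter is followed by the tobacco mosaic virus Ω 5′ leader, which acts as a translational enhancer. Next comes the firefly luciferase (luc+) coding sequence, described in the record as carrying a FLAG tag, and then the octopine synthase terminator. The promoter and the FLAG tag are not annotated in the feature table, although unannotated stretches upstream of the Ω leader and downstream of the luciferase gene are positioned where they would be expected. The record is also inconsistent on the promoter's name: it calls the construct the MinSyn_311 reporter but lists MinSyn_308 in the part string, and the available fields do not resolve this. The plasmid serves as a luciferase reporter of synthetic promoter activity in plant cells. It was deposited with work on tuning plant promoters and assessing transcription factor–DNA interactions.
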