Addgene plasmid #196172: pEPYC1CB0608
Purpose: MoClo Level 1 luciferase reporter: MinSyn_311 reporter [MinSyn_308::TMV::LucF::flag::ocsT]
Depositing lab: Nicola Patron. Depositing organization: Earlham Institute. Publication: Tuning Plant Promoters Using a Simple Split Luciferase Method to Assess Transcription Factor-DNA Interactions. Cai YM, Witham S, Patron NJ. ACS Synth Biol. 2023 Nov 17;12(11):3482-3486. doi: 10.1021/acssynbio.3c00094. Epub 2023 Oct 19. PubMed 37856867.
Backbone
  Vector backbone: pICH47732
  Vector type: Synthetic Biology
Growth in bacteria
  Bacterial resistance: Ampicillin, 100 μg/mL
  Growth temperature: 37°C
  Growth strain: DH5alpha
  Copy number: High Copy
Gene/Insert
  Gene/Insert name: MinSyn_311 reporter [MinSyn_308::TMV::LucF::flag::ocsT]
  Species: Synthetic
  Cloning method: Restriction Enzyme; 5′ cloning site BsaI (destroyed during cloning); 3′ cloning site BsaI (destroyed during cloning)
Terms and licenses: Academic/Nonprofit Terms; Industry Terms: Not Available to Industry
Depositor comments: Please visit https://doi.org/10.1101/2023.02.13.528283 for bioRxiv preprint.
How to cite: pEPYC1CB0608 was a gift from Nicola Patron (Addgene plasmid # 196172 ; http://n2t.net/addgene:196172 ; RRID:Addgene_196172)
